Addgene plasmid #241833: pAAV-CAG-CitA-Tq-HR
Purpose: Mammalian expression vector for CitA-Tq-HR
Depositing lab: Gary Yellen. Depositing organization: Harvard Medical School. Publication: Activity-dependent citrate dynamics in neurons. Rosen PC, Fu P, Ferran B, Kim E, Brooks DJ, Lim DC, Diaz-Garcia CM, Yellen G. Proc Natl Acad Sci U S A. 2025 Oct 14;122(41):e2519902122. doi: 10.1073/pnas.2519902122. Epub 2025 Oct 10. PubMed 41071660.
Backbone
  Vector backbone: pAAV
  Vector type: Mammalian Expression, AAV
Growth in bacteria
  Bacterial resistance: Ampicillin, 100 μg/mL
  Growth temperature: 30°C
  Growth strain: NEB Stable
  Copy number: High Copy
Gene/Insert
  Gene/Insert name: CitA-Tq-HR
  Insert size (bp): 1137
Terms and licenses: Academic/Nonprofit Terms; Industry Terms: Not Available to Industry
How to cite: pAAV-CAG-CitA-Tq-HR was a gift from Gary Yellen (Addgene plasmid # 241833 ; http://n2t.net/addgene:241833 ; RRID:Addgene_241833)
