[The description below was written by a language model from this plasmid's Addgene catalogue record and pLannotate feature annotations shown in this document.]
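Description:
pAAV-CAG-CitA-Tq-HR is an adeno-associated virus transfer plasmid of about 5.8 kb for mammalian expression of CitA-Tq-HR, a genetically encoded sensor. It is propagated in E. coli through a high-copy ColE1/pUC-type origin and selected with ampicillin via the β-lactamase gene. An f1 phage origin is also present. The short lacZα, lacI and SV40 large T annotations look like backbone remnants rather than functional genes. The expression cassette lies between two AAV2 inverted terminal repeats, which are the cis elements needed for replication and packaging of the intervening DNA into AAV particles when helper functions are supplied. Use of a recombination-deficient host strain fits the known instability of ITRs.

Expression is driven by a CAG-type promoter, made up of a CMV enhancer fragment, the chicken β-actin promoter and chimeric β-actin/β-globin intron sequence, which gives strong, broad expression in mammalian cells. The 1,137 bp insert is annotated as an N-terminal GFP-family fragment, then a portion of the Klebsiella pneumoniae CitA sensor kinase, then a C-terminal GFP-family fragment. CitA's periplasmic domain binds citrate. This layout suggests a single fluorescent protein with the citrate-binding domain inserted into it, so that ligand binding alters fluorescence. The automatic matches to Venus and EBFP fragments probably reflect sequence similarity only. "Tq" in the name suggests a Turquoise-type cyan protein, though the record does not say so, nor does it explain "HR". A WPRE and an SV40 polyadenylation signal follow the coding sequence to enhance transcript stability and processing. The associated publication concerns activity-dependent citrate dynamics in neurons, so the likely use is imaging citrate in neurons after transfection or AAV delivery.
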