Features (pLannotate 1.2.2; 19 found; start..end, strand, type, name):
    213..1073    -  CDS            AmpR: β-lactamase; bla; confers resistance to ampicillin, carbenicillin, and related antibiotics
   1074..1178    -  promoter       AmpR promoter: bla
   1231..1659    -  rep_origin     f1 ori (sequence partly withheld): f1 bacteriophage origin of replication; arrow indicates direction of (+) strand synthesis
   1664..1733    -  CDS            lacZα (fragment): LacZα fragment of β-galactosidase; lacZ fragment
   1728..1860    -  repeat_region  AAV2 ITR (fragment): inverted terminal repeat of adeno-associated virus serotype 2 inverted
   1921..2169    +  enhancer       CMV enhancer (fragment): human cytomegalovirus immediate early enhancer
   2171..2446    +  promoter       chicken β-actin promoter: No description available
   2447..2582    +  intron         hybrid intron (fragment): hybrid between chicken β-actin (CBA) and minute virus of mice (MMV) introns (Gray et al., 2011)
   2671..2801    +  intron         chimeric intron (fragment): chimera between introns from chicken β-actin and rabbit β-globin
   2799..2861    +  CDS            HBB (fragment): HBB_LEPEU - Experimental evidence at protein level: Swiss-Prot protein existence level 1. Involved in oxygen transport from the lung to the various peripheral tissues. From Lepus europaeus (European hare).
   2870..3302    +  CDS            VN155(I152L) (fragment): improved N-terminal fragment of mVenus for use in bimolecular fluorescence complementation (BiFC) (Kodama and Hu, 2010)
   3320..3712    +  CDS            citA (fragment): CITA_KLEPN - Experimental evidence at protein level: Swiss-Prot protein existence level 1. Member of the two-component regulatory system CitA/CitB. Probably activates CitB by phosphorylation. The periplasmic domain binds H-citrate(2-), which is essential for induction of the citrate- fermentation genes. From Klebsiella pneumoniae.
   3727..4000    +  CDS            EBFP (fragment): enhanced blue variant of GFP mammalian codon-optimized
   4013..4601    +  misc_feature   WPRE: woodchuck hepatitis virus posttranscriptional regulatory element
   4644..4765    -  polyA_signal   SV40 poly(A) signal: SV40 polyadenylation signal
   4788..4856    -  CDS            large T antigen (fragment): large T antigen from SV40 (simian virus 40)
   4927..5060    +  repeat_region  AAV2 ITR: inverted terminal repeat of adeno-associated virus serotype 2 inverted
   5054..5110    -  CDS            lacI (fragment): lac repressor; lacI; The lac repressor binds to the lac operator to inhibit transcription in E. coli. This inhibition can be relieved by adding lactose or isopropyl-β-D-thiogalactopyranoside (IPTG).
   5293..42      -  rep_origin     ori (across the origin): high-copy-number ColE1/pMB1/pBR322/pUC origin of replication
>Addgene plasmid #241833 | pAAV-CAG-CitA-Tq-HR | addgene full sequence | sequence record 490178 | Addgene NGS Result
GTTTGCAAGCAGCAGATTACGCGCAGAAAAAAAGGATCTCAAGAAGATCCTTTGATCTTTTCTACGGGGT
CTGACGCTCAGTGGAACGAAAACTCACGTTAAGGGATTTTGGTCATGAGATTATCAAAAAGGATCTTCAC
CTAGATCCTTTTAAATTAAAAATGAAGTTTTAAATCAATCTAAAGTATATATGAGTAAACTTGGTCTGAC
AGTTACCAATGCTTAATCAGTGAGGCACCTATCTCAGCGATCTGTCTATTTCGTTCATCCATAGTTGCCT
GACTCCCCGTCGTGTAGATAACTACGATACGGGAGGGCTTACCATCTGGCCCCAGTGCTGCAATGATACC
GCGAGACCCACGCTCACCGGCTCCAGATTTATCAGCAATAAACCAGCCAGCCGGAAGGGCCGAGCGCAGA
AGTGGTCCTGCAACTTTATCCGCCTCCATCCAGTCTATTAATTGTTGCCGGGAAGCTAGAGTAAGTAGTT
CGCCAGTTAATAGTTTGCGCAACGTTGTTGCCATTGCTACAGGCATCGTGGTGTCACGCTCGTCGTTTGG
TATGGCTTCATTCAGCTCCGGTTCCCAACGATCAAGGCGAGTTACATGATCCCCCATGTTGTGCAAAAAA
GCGGTTAGCTCCTTCGGTCCTCCGATCGTTGTCAGAAGTAAGTTGGCCGCAGTGTTATCACTCATGGTTA
TGGCAGCACTGCATAATTCTCTTACTGTCATGCCATCCGTAAGATGCTTTTCTGTGACTGGTGAGTACTC
AACCAAGTCATTCTGAGAATAGTGTATGCGGCGACCGAGTTGCTCTTGCCCGGCGTCAATACGGGATAAT
ACCGCGCCACATAGCAGAACTTTAAAAGTGCTCATCATTGGAAAACGTTCTTCGGGGCGAAAACTCTCAA
GGATCTTACCGCTGTTGAGATCCAGTTCGATGTAACCCACTCGTGCACCCAACTGATCTTCAGCATCTTT
TACTTTCACCAGCGTTTCTGGGTGAGCAAAAACAGGAAGGCAAAATGCCGCAAAAAAGGGAATAAGGGCG
ACACGGAAATGTTGAATACTCATACTCTTCCTTTTTCAATATTATTGAAGCATTTATCAGGGTTATTGTC
TCATGAGCGGATACATATTTGAATGTATTTAGAAAAATAAACAAATAGGGGTTCCGCGCACATTTCCCCG
AAAAGTGCCACCTAAATTGTAAGCGTTAATATTTTGTTAAAATTCGCGTTAAATTTTTGTTAAATCAGCT
CATTTTTTAACCAATAGGCCGAAATCGGCAAAATCCCTTATAAATCAAAAGAATAGACCGAGATAGGGT
[37 nt withheld, positions 1330-1366]
AAAGAACGTGGACTCCAACGTCAAAGG
[49 nt withheld, positions 1394-1442]
T
[91 nt withheld, positions 1444-1534]
G
[124 nt withheld, positions 1536-1659]
CCCATTCGCCATTCAGGCTGCGCAACTGTTGGGAAGGGCGATCGGTGCGGGCCTCTTCGCTATTACGCCA
GCTGCGCGCTCGCTCGCTCACTGAGGCCGCCCGGGCAAAGCCCGGGCGTCGGGCGACCTTTGGTCGCCCG
GCCTCAGTGAGCGAGCGAGCGCGCAGAGAGGGAGTGGCCAACTCCATCACTAGGGGTTCCTTGTAGTTAA
TGATTAACCCGCCATGCTACTTATCTACGTAGCCATGCTCTAGGAAGAGTACCATTGACGTCAATAATGA
CGTATGTTCCCATAGTAACGCCAATAGGGACTTTCCATTGACGTCAATGGGTGGAGTATTTACGGTAAAC
TGCCCACTTGGCAGTACATCAAGTGTATCATATGCCAAGTACGCCCCCTATTGACGTCAATGACGGTAAA
TGGCCCGCCTGGCATTATGCCCAGTACATGACCTTATGGGACTTTCCTACTTGGCAGTACATCTACGTAT
TAGTCATCGCTATTACCATGGTCGAGGTGAGCCCCACGTTCTGCTTCACTCTCCCCATCTCCCCCCCCTC
CCCACCCCCAATTTTGTATTTATTTATTTTTTAATTATTTTGTGCAGCGATGGGGGCGGGGGGGGGGGGG
GSGCGCGCCAGGCGGGGCGGGGCGGGGCGAGGGGCGGGGCGGGGCGAGGCGGAGAGGTGCGGCGGCAGCC
AATCAGAGCGGCGCGCTCCGAAAGTTTCCTTTTATGGCGAGGCGGCGGCGGCGGCGGCCCTATAAAAAGC
GAAGCGCGCGGCGGGCGGGAGTCGCTGCGCGCTGCCTTCGCCCCGTGCCCCGCTCCGCCGCCGCCTCGCG
CCGCCCGCCCCGGCTCTGACTGACCGCGTTACTCCCACAGGTGAGCGGGCGGGACGGCCCTTCTCCTCCG
GGCTGTAATTAGCGCTTGGTTTAATGACGGCTTGTTTCTTTTCTGTGGCTGCGTGAAAGCCTTGAGGGGC
TCCGGGAGGGCCCTTTGTGCGGGGGGAGCGGCTCGGGGCTGTCCGCGGGGGGACGGCTGCCTTCGGGGGG
GACGGGGCAGGGCGGGGTTCGGCTTCTGGCGTGTGACCGGCGGCTCTAGAGCCTCTGCTAACCATGTTCA
TGCCTTCTTCTTTTTCCTACAGCTCCTGGGCAACGTGCTGGTTATTGTGCTGTCTCATCATTTTGGCAAA
GAATTGGATCCACCATGGGAGTGAGCAAGGGCGAGGAGCTGTTCACCGGGGTGGTGCCCATCCTGGTCGA
GCTGGACGGCGACGTAAACGGCCACAAGTTCAGCGTGTCCGGCGAGGGCGAGGGCGATGCCACCTACGGC
AAGCTGACCCTGAAGTTCATCTGCACCACCGGCAAGCTGCCCGTGCCCTGGCCCACCCTCGTGACCACCC
TGTCCTGGGGCGTGCAGTGCTTCGCCCGCTACCCCGACCACATGAAGCAGCACGACTTCTTCAAGTCCGC
CATGCCCGAAGGCTACGTCCAGGAGCGCACCATCTTCTTCAAGGACGACGGCAACTACAAGACCCGCGCC
GAGGTGAAGTTCGAGGGCGACACCCTGGTGAACCGCATCGAGCTGAAGGGCATCGACTTCAAGGAGGACG
GCAACATCCTGGGGCACAAGCTGGAGTACAACTTCACCGGCCCCAAAGTGGACATTACAGAAGAACGCCT
GCATTATCAAGTTGGTCAGCGCGCACTGATCCAGGCTATGCAGATCTCTGCCATGCCAGAGCTGGTTGAG
GCTGTTCAGAAACGCGACCTGGCCCGCATTAAGGCCCTGATCGACCCTATGCGCAGCTTCAGCGACGCCA
CTTACATCACTGTTGGCGACGCCTCCGGCCAGCGTCTCTACCACGTTAACCCTGACGAGATCGGCAAATC
GATGGAGGGTGGTGACAGCGACGAAGCTTTGATCAACGCTGCATCCTACGTTAGCGTTCGCAAGGGAGCC
CTGGGCAGCTCCCTGCGCGGCAAGTCCCCTATCCAGGACGCCACCGGCAAGGTTATCGGCATCGTTAGCG
TTGGCTACACCATCGAACAGCTGGTGGACAACGATTTCAACGTCTATATCACCGCCGACAAGCAGAAGAA
CGGCATCAAGGCCAACTTCAAGATCCGCCACAACATCGAGGACGGCGGCGTGCAGCTCGCCGACCACTAC
CAGCAGAACACCCCCATCGGCGACGGCCCCGTGCTGCTGCCCGACAACCACTACCTGAGCACCCAGTCCA
AGCTGAGCAAAGACCCCAACGAGAAGCGCGATCACATGGTCCTACTGGAGTTCGTGACCGCCGCCGGGAT
CACTCTCGGCATGGACGAGCTGTACCAGTGAAAGCTTATCGATAATCAACCTCTGGATTACAAAATTTGT
GAAAGATTGACTGGTATTCTTAACTATGTTGCTCCTTTTACGCTATGTGGATACGCTGCTTTAATGCCTT
TGTATCATGCTATTGCTTCCCGTATGGCTTTCATTTTCTCCTCCTTGTATAAATCCTGGTTGCTGTCTCT
TTATGAGGAGTTGTGGCCCGTTGTCAGGCAACGTGGCGTGGTGTGCACTGTGTTTGCTGACGCAACCCCC
ACTGGTTGGGGCATTGCCACCACCTGTCAGCTCCTTTCCGGGACTTTCGCTTTCCCCCTCCCTATTGCCA
CGGCGGAACTCATCGCCGCCTGCCTTGCCCGCTGCTGGACAGGGGCTCGGCTGTTGGGCACTGACAATTC
CGTGGTGTTGTCGGGGAAATCATCGTCCTTTCCTTGGCTGCTCGCCTGTGTTGCCACCTGGATTCTGCGC
GGGACGTCCTTCTGCTACGTCCCTTCGGCCCTCAATCCAGCGGACCTTCCTTCCCGCGGCCTGCTGCCGG
CTCTGCGGCCTCTTCCGCGTCTTCGCCTTCGCCCTCAGACGAGTCGGATCTCCCTTTGGGCCGCCTCCCC
GCATCGATACCGTCGACCCGGGCGGCCGCTTCGAGCAGACATGATAAGATACATTGATGAGTTTGGACAA
ACCACAACTAGAATGCAGTGAAAAAAATGCTTTATTTGTGAAATTTGTGATGCTATTGCTTTATTTGTAA
CCATTATAAGCTGCAATAAACAAGTTAACAACAACAATTGCATTCATTTTATGTTTCAGGTTCAGGGGGA
GATGTGGGAGGTTTTTTAAAGCAAGTAAAACCTCTACAAATGTGGTAAAATCGATAAGGATCTTCCTAGA
GCATGGCTACGTAGATAAGTAGCATGGCGGGTTAATCATTAACTACAAGGAACCCCTAGTGATGGAGTTG
GCCACTCCCTCTCTGCGCGCTCGCTCGCTCACTGAGGCCGGGCGACCAAAGGTCGCCCGACGCCCGGGCT
TTGCCCGGGCGGCCTCAGTGAGCGAGCGAGCGCGCAGCTGCATTAATGAATCGGCCAACGCGCGGGGAGA
GGCGGTTTGCGTATTGGGCGCTCTTCCGCTTCCTCGCTCACTGACTCGCTGCGCTCGGTCGTTCGGCTGC
GGCGAGCGGTATCAGCTCACTCAAAGGCGGTAATACGGTTATCCACAGAATCAGGGGATAACGCAGGAAA
GAACATGTGAGCAAAAGGCCAGCAAAAGGCCAGGAACCGTAAAAAGGCCGCGTTGCTGGCGTTTTTCCAT
AGGCTCCGCCCCCCTGACGAGCATCACAAAAATCGACGCTCAAGTCAGAGGTGGCGAAACCCGACAGGAC
TATAAAGATACCAGGCGTTTCCCCCTGGAAGCTCCCTCGTGCGCTCTCCTGTTCCGACCCTGCCGCTTAC
CGGATACCTGTCCGCCTTTCTCCCTTCGGGAAGCGTGGCGCTTTCTCATAGCTCACGCTGTAGGTATCTC
AGTTCGGTGTAGGTCGTTCGCTCCAAGCTGGGCTGTGTGCACGAACCCCCCGTTCAGCCCGACCGCTGCG
CCTTATCCGGTAACTATCGTCTTGAGTCCAACCCGGTAAGACACGACTTATCGCCACTGGCAGCAGCCAC
TGGTAACAGGATTAGCAGAGCGAGGTATGTAGGCGGTGCTACAGAGTTCTTGAAGTGGTGGCCTAACTAC
GGCTACACTAGAAGAACAGTATTTGGTATCTGCGCTCTGCTGAAGCCAGTTACCTTCGGAAAAAGAGTTG
GTAGCTCTTGATCCGGCAAACAAACCACCGCTGGTAGCGGTGGTTTTTTT
